Addgene plasmid #228364: AiO-Cas12a: All in one enAsCas12a expression and gRNA cloning backbone
Purpose: (Empty Backbone) mU6-driven expression of enAsCas12a gRNAs with EF1a-enAsCas12a-2A-Puro
Depositing lab: Michael Boettcher. Depositing organization: Martin-Luther-Universitaet Halle-Wittenberg. Publication: Evaluation of Cas13d as a tool for genetic interaction mapping. El Kassem G, Hillmer J, Boettcher M. Nat Commun. 2025 Feb 14;16(1):1631. doi: 10.1038/s41467-025-56747-4. PubMed 39952934.
Backbone
  Vector backbone: pBR322
  Backbone size (bp): 11859
  Modifications to backbone: Expression of EF1A-enAsCas12a-2A-Puro
  Vector type: Mammalian Expression, Lentiviral, CRISPR ; enAsCas12a nuclease and enAsCas12a gRNA expression vector
  Promoter: mU6
  Selectable markers: Puromycin
Growth in bacteria
  Bacterial resistance: Ampicillin, 100 μg/mL
  Growth temperature: 37°C
  Growth strain: NEB Stable
  Copy number: Unknown
Gene/Insert
  Cloning method: Restriction Enzyme
Terms and licenses: Academic/Nonprofit Terms; Industry Terms: Not Available to Industry
How to cite: AiO-Cas12a: All in one enAsCas12a expression and gRNA cloning backbone was a gift from Michael Boettcher (Addgene plasmid # 228364 ; http://n2t.net/addgene:228364 ; RRID:Addgene_228364)
