[The description below was written by a language model from this plasmid's Addgene catalogue record and pLannotate feature annotations shown in this document.]
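Description:
AiO-Cas12a is an all-in-one lentiviral CRISPR vector, deposited as an empty backbone, that combines a cloning position for enAsCas12a guide RNAs with constitutive expression of the enAsCas12a nuclease and a puromycin marker. The 11,859 bp plasmid is catalogued as pBR322-derived. It is propagated in E. coli through a ColE1/pUC-type origin with ampicillin resistance (bla), and it also carries an f1 origin, an SV40 origin, and lac-region remnants typical of phagemid-derived transfer plasmids.

The viral portion follows a third-generation, self-inactivating layout. An RSV promoter fused to a truncated HIV-1 5' LTR drives genomic RNA production in packaging cells. It is followed by the Ψ packaging signal with a gag fragment, the RRE for Rev-dependent export, the cPPT/CTS, and a ΔU3 3' LTR with a downstream SV40 polyadenylation signal.

According to the catalogue, guide RNAs are inserted by restriction cloning and transcribed from a mouse U6 promoter. The automated feature table does not annotate this promoter or the guide scaffold, which presumably lie in the unannotated stretch after the cPPT. That region also contains a reverse-oriented SV40 poly(A) signal and a single loxP site whose purpose the record does not explain.

Downstream, an EF-1α core promoter drives the AsCas12a (AsCpf1) coding sequence, described in the record as the enhanced enAsCas12a variant. It is linked by a 2A peptide to puromycin N-acetyltransferase, so both proteins come from one transcript, which is stabilised by a WPRE.

The design allows single-vector delivery of nuclease and guide into mammalian cells, with puromycin selection of transduced cells. The associated publication concerns genetic interaction mapping.
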