Features (pLannotate 1.2.2; 28 found; start..end, strand, type, name):
    413..432     +  misc_feature   cPPT/CTS (fragment): central polypurine tract and central termination sequence of HIV-1
    434..667     +  LTR            3' LTR (ΔU3): self-inactivating 3' long terminal repeat (LTR) from HIV-1
    745..866     +  polyA_signal   SV40 poly(A) signal: SV40 polyadenylation signal
    906..1041    +  rep_origin     SV40 ori: SV40 origin of replication
   1062..1080    -  promoter       T7 promoter: promoter for bacteriophage T7 RNA polymerase
   1088..1243    +  CDS            lacZα (fragment): LacZα fragment of β-galactosidase; lacZ fragment
   1248..1676    +  rep_origin     f1 ori (sequence partly withheld): f1 bacteriophage origin of replication; arrow indicates direction of (+) strand synthesis
   1729..1833    +  promoter       AmpR promoter: bla
   1834..2694    +  CDS            AmpR: β-lactamase; bla; confers resistance to ampicillin, carbenicillin, and related antibiotics
   2865..3453    +  rep_origin     ori: high-copy-number ColE1/pMB1/pBR322/pUC origin of replication
   3636..3728    +  CDS            lacI (fragment): lac repressor; lacI; The lac repressor binds to the lac operator to inhibit transcription in E. coli. This inhibition can be relieved by adding lactose or isopropyl-β-D-thiogalactopyranoside (IPTG).
   3741..3762    +  protein_bind   CAP binding site: CAP binding activates transcription in the presence of cAMP. E. coli catabolite activator protein
   3777..3807    +  promoter       lac promoter: promoter for the E. coli lac operon
   3811..3833    +  protein_bind   lac operator (fragment): The lac repressor binds to the lac operator to inhibit transcription in E. coli. This inhibition can be relieved by adding lactose or isopropyl-β-D-thiogalactopyranoside (IPTG). lac repressor encoded by lacI
   3876..3894    +  promoter       T3 promoter: promoter for bacteriophage T3 RNA polymerase
   3922..4148    +  promoter       RSV promoter: Rous sarcoma virus enhancer/promoter
   4149..4329    +  LTR            5' LTR (truncated): truncated 5' long terminal repeat (LTR) from HIV-1
   4376..4501    +  misc_feature   HIV-1 Ψ: packaging signal of human immunodeficiency virus type 1
   4485..4848    +  CDS            HIV-1 gag (fragment): gag protein from human immunodeficiency virus 1; gag
   4994..5227    +  misc_feature   RRE: The Rev response element (RRE) of HIV-1 allows for Rev-dependent mRNA export from the nucleus to the cytoplasm.
   5637..5754    +  misc_feature   cPPT/CTS: central polypurine tract and central termination sequence of HIV-1
   5813..5934    -  polyA_signal   SV40 poly(A) signal: SV40 polyadenylation signal
   6371..6404    -  protein_bind   loxP: Cre-mediated recombination occurs in the 8-bp core sequence (GCATACAT). Cre recombinase
   6670..6688    +  CDS            small t antigen (fragment): SV40 (simian virus 40) small t antigen
   6714..6925    +  promoter       EF-1α core promoter: core promoter for human elongation factor EF-1α
   7031..10948   +  CDS            AsCpf1: CRISPR-associated protein from Acidaminococcus sp. BV3L6 (Zetsche et al., 2015)
  11020..11617   +  CDS            PuroR (fragment): puromycin N-acetyltransferase; pac from Streptomyces alboniger; confers resistance to puromycin
  11633..362     +  misc_feature   WPRE (across the origin): woodchuck hepatitis virus posttranscriptional regulatory element
>Addgene plasmid #228364 | AiO-Cas12a: All in one enAsCas12a expression and gRNA cloning backbone | addgene full sequence | sequence record 454332 | Addgene NGS Result
CGCAACCCCCACTGGTTGGGGCATTGCCACCACCTGTCAGCTCCTTTCCGGGACTTTCGCTTTCCCCCTC
CCTATTGCCACGGCGGAACTCATCGCCGCCTGCCTTGCCCGCTGCTGGACAGGGGCTCGGCTGTTGGGCA
CTGACAATTCCGTGGTGTTGTCGGGGAAATCATCGTCCTTTCCTTGGCTGCTCGCCTGTGTTGCCACCTG
GATTCTGCGCGGGACGTCCTTCTGCTACGTCCCTTCGGCCCTCAATCCAGCGGACCTTCCTTCCCGCGGC
CTGCTGCCGGCTCTGCGGCCTCTTCCGCGTCTTCGCCTTCGCCCTCAGACGAGTCGGATCTCCCTTTGGG
CCGCCTCCCCGCGTCGACTTTAAGACCAATGACTTACAAGGCAGCTGTAGATCTTAGCCACTTTTTAAAA
GAAAAGGGGGGACTGGAAGGGCTAATTCACTCCCAACGAAGACAAGATCTGCTTTTTGCTTGTACTGGGT
CTCTCTGGTTAGACCAGATCTGAGCCTGGGAGCTCTCTGGCTAACTAGGGAACCCACTGCTTAAGCCTCA
ATAAAGCTTGCCTTGAGTGCTTCAAGTAGTGTGTGCCCGTCTGTTGTGTGACTCTGGTAACTAGAGATCC
CTCAGACCCTTTTAGTCAGTGTGGAAAATCTCTAGCAGTACGTATAGTAGTTCATGTCATCTTATTATTC
AGTATTTATAACTTGCAAAGAAATGAATATCAGAGAGTGAGAGGAACTTGTTTATTGCAGCTTATAATGG
TTACAAATAAAGCAATAGCATCACAAATTTCACAAATAAAGCATTTTTTTCACTGCATTCTAGTTGTGGT
TTGTCCAAACTCATCAATGTATCTTATCATGTCTGGCTCTAGCTATCCCGCCCCTAACTCCGCCCATCCC
GCCCCTAACTCCGCCCAGTTCCGCCCATTCTCCGCCCCATGGCTGACTAATTTTTTTTATTTATGCAGAG
GCCGAGGCCGCCTCGGCCTCTGAGCTATTCCAGAAGTAGTGAGGAGGCTTTTTTGGAGGCCTAGGGACGT
ACCCAATTCGCCCTATAGTGAGTCGTATTACGCGCGCTCACTGGCCGTCGTTTTACAACGTCGTGACTGG
GAAAACCCTGGCGTTACCCAACTTAATCGCCTTGCAGCACATCCCCCTTTCGCCAGCTGGCGTAATAGCG
AAGAGGCCCGCACCGATCGCCCTTCCCAACAGTTGCGCAGCCTGAATGGCGAATGGG
[124 nt withheld, positions 1248-1371]
C
[91 nt withheld, positions 1373-1463]
A
[49 nt withheld, positions 1465-1513]
CCTTTGACGTTGGAGTCCACGTTCTTT
[37 nt withheld, positions 1541-1577]
ACCCTATCTCGGTCTATTCTTTTGATTTATAAGGGATTTTGCCGATTTCGGCCTATTGGTTAAAAAATGA
GCTGATTTAACAAAAATTTAACGCGAATTTTAACAAAATATTAACGCTTACAATTTAGGTGGCACTTTTC
GGGGAAATGTGCGCGGAACCCCTATTTGTTTATTTTTCTAAATACATTCAAATATGTATCCGCTCATGAG
ACAATAACCCTGATAAATGCTTCAATAATATTGAAAAAGGAAGAGTATGAGTATTCAACATTTCCGTGTC
GCCCTTATTCCCTTTTTTGCGGCATTTTGCCTTCCTGTTTTTGCTCACCCAGAAACGCTGGTGAAAGTAA
AAGATGCTGAAGATCAGTTGGGTGCACGAGTGGGTTACATCGAACTGGATCTCAACAGCGGTAAGATCCT
TGAGAGTTTTCGCCCCGAAGAACGTTTTCCAATGATGAGCACTTTTAAAGTTCTGCTATGTGGCGCGGTA
TTATCCCGTATTGACGCCGGGCAAGAGCAACTCGGTCGCCGCATACACTATTCTCAGAATGACTTGGTTG
AGTACTCACCAGTCACAGAAAAGCATCTTACGGATGGCATGACAGTAAGAGAATTATGCAGTGCTGCCAT
AACCATGAGTGATAACACTGCGGCCAACTTACTTCTGACAACGATCGGAGGACCGAAGGAGCTAACCGCT
TTTTTGCACAACATGGGGGATCATGTAACTCGCCTTGATCGTTGGGAACCGGAGCTGAATGAAGCCATAC
CAAACGACGAGCGTGACACCACGATGCCTGTAGCAATGGCAACAACGTTGCGCAAACTATTAACTGGCGA
ACTACTTACTCTAGCTTCCCGGCAACAATTAATAGACTGGATGGAGGCGGATAAAGTTGCAGGACCACTT
CTGCGCTCGGCCCTTCCGGCTGGCTGGTTTATTGCTGATAAATCTGGAGCCGGTGAGCGTGGGTCTCGCG
GTATCATTGCAGCACTGGGGCCAGATGGTAAGCCCTCCCGTATCGTAGTTATCTACACGACGGGGAGTCA
GGCAACTATGGATGAACGAAATAGACAGATCGCTGAGATAGGTGCCTCACTGATTAAGCATTGGTAACTG
TCAGACCAAGTTTACTCATATATACTTTAGATTGATTTAAAACTTCATTTTTAATTTAAAAGGATCTAGG
TGAAGATCCTTTTTGATAATCTCATGACCAAAATCCCTTAACGTGAGTTTTCGTTCCACTGAGCGTCAGA
CCCCGTAGAAAAGATCAAAGGATCTTCTTGAGATCCTTTTTTTCTGCGCGTAATCTGCTGCTTGCAAACA
AAAAAACCACCGCTACCAGCGGTGGTTTGTTTGCCGGATCAAGAGCTACCAACTCTTTTTCCGAAGGTAA
CTGGCTTCAGCAGAGCGCAGATACCAAATACTGTTCTTCTAGTGTAGCCGTAGTTAGGCCACCACTTCAA
GAACTCTGTAGCACCGCCTACATACCTCGCTCTGCTAATCCTGTTACCAGTGGCTGCTGCCAGTGGCGAT
AAGTCGTGTCTTACCGGGTTGGACTCAAGACGATAGTTACCGGATAAGGCGCAGCGGTCGGGCTGAACGG
GGGGTTCGTGCACACAGCCCAGCTTGGAGCGAACGACCTACACCGAACTGAGATACCTACAGCGTGAGCT
ATGAGAAAGCGCCACGCTTCCCGAAGGGAGAAAGGCGGACAGGTATCCGGTAAGCGGCAGGGTCGGAACA
GGAGAGCGCACGAGGGAGCTTCCAGGGGGAAACGCCTGGTATCTTTATAGTCCTGTCGGGTTTCGCCACC
TCTGACTTGAGCGTCGATTTTTGTGATGCTCGTCAGGGGGGCGGAGCCTATGGAAAAACGCCAGCAACGC
GGCCTTTTTACGGTTCCTGGCCTTTTGCTGGCCTTTTGCTCACATGTTCTTTCCTGCGTTATCCCCTGAT
TCTGTGGATAACCGTATTACCGCCTTTGAGTGAGCTGATACCGCTCGCCGCAGCCGAACGACCGAGCGCA
GCGAGTCAGTGAGCGAGGAAGCGGAAGAGCGCCCAATACGCAAACCGCCTCTCCCCGCGCGTTGGCCGAT
TCATTAATGCAGCTGGCACGACAGGTTTCCCGACTGGAAAGCGGGCAGTGAGCGCAACGCAATTAATGTG
AGTTAGCTCACTCATTAGGCACCCCAGGCTTTACACTTTATGCTTCCGGCTCGTATGTTGTGTGGAATTG
TGAGCGGATAACAATTTCACACAGGAAACAGCTATGACCATGATTACGCCAAGCGCGCAATTAACCCTCA
CTAAAGGGAACAAAAGCTGGAGCTGCAAGCTTAATGTAGTCTTATGCAATACTCTTGTAGTCTTGCAACA
TGGTAACGATGAGTTAGCAACATGCCTTACAAGGAGAGAAAAAGCACCGTGCATGCCGATTGGTGGAAGT
AAGGTGGTACGATCGTGCCTTATTAGGAAGGCAACAGACGGGTCTGACATGGATTGGACGAACCACTGAA
TTGCCGCATTGCAGAGATATTGTATTTAAGTGCCTAGCTCGATACATAAACGGGTCTCTCTGGTTAGACC
AGATCTGAGCCTGGGAGCTCTCTGGCTAACTAGGGAACCCACTGCTTAAGCCTCAATAAAGCTTGCCTTG
AGTGCTTCAAGTAGTGTGTGCCCGTCTGTTGTGTGACTCTGGTAACTAGAGATCCCTCAGACCCTTTTAG
TCAGTGTGGAAAATCTCTAGCAGTGGCGCCCGAACAGGGACTTGAAAGCGAAAGGGAAACCAGAGGAGCT
CTCTCGACGCAGGACTCGGCTTGCTGAAGCGCGCACGGCAAGAGGCGAGGGGCGGCGACTGGTGAGTACG
CCAAAAATTTTGACTAGCGGAGGCTAGAAGGAGAGAGATGGGTGCGAGAGCGTCAGTATTAAGCGGGGGA
GAATTAGATCGCGATGGGAAAAAATTCGGTTAAGGCCAGGGGGAAAGAAAAAATATAAATTAAAACATAT
AGTATGGGCAAGCAGGGAGCTAGAACGATTCGCAGTTAATCCTGGCCTGTTAGAAACATCAGAAGGCTGT
AGACAAATACTGGGACAGCTACAACCATCCCTTCAGACAGGATCAGAAGAACTTAGATCATTATATAATA
CAGTAGCAACCCTCTATTGTGTGCATCAAAGGATAGAGATAAAAGACACCAAGGAAGCTTTAGACAAGAT
AGAGGAAGAGCAAAACAAAAGTAAGACCACCGCACAGCAAGCGGCCGCTGATCTTCAGACCTGGAGGAGG
AGATATGAGGGACAATTGGAGAAGTGAATTATATAAATATAAAGTAGTAAAAATTGAACCATTAGGAGTA
GCACCCACCAAGGCAAAGAGAAGAGTGGTGCAGAGAGAAAAAAGAGCAGTGGGAATAGGAGCTTTGTTCC
TTGGGTTCTTGGGAGCAGCAGGAAGCACTATGGGCGCAGCGTCAATGACGCTGACGGTACAGGCCAGACA
ATTATTGTCTGGTATAGTGCAGCAGCAGAACAATTTGCTGAGGGCTATTGAGGCGCAACAGCATCTGTTG
CAACTCACAGTCTGGGGCATCAAGCAGCTCCAGGCAAGAATCCTGGCTGTGGAAAGATACCTAAAGGATC
AACAGCTCCTGGGGATTTGGGGTTGCTCTGGAAAACTCATTTGCACCACTGCTGTGCCTTGGAATGCTAG
TTGGAGTAATAAATCTCTGGAACAGATTTGGAATCACACGACCTGGATGGAGTGGGACAGAGAAATTAAC
AATTACACAAGCTTAATACACTCCTTAATTGAAGAATCGCAAAACCAGCAAGAAAAGAATGAACAAGAAT
TATTGGAATTAGATAAATGGGCAAGTTTGTGGAATTGGTTTAACATAACAAATTGGCTGTGGTATATAAA
ATTATTCATAATGATAGTAGGAGGCTTGGTAGGTTTAAGAATAGTTTTTGCTGTACTTTCTATAGTGAAT
AGAGTTAGGCAGGGATATTCACCATTATCGTTTCAGAATCTTGAGACAAATGGCAGTATTCATCCACAAT
TTTAAAAGAAAAGGGGGGATTGGGGGGTACAGTGCAGGGGAAAGAATAGTAGACATAATAGCAACAGACA
TACAAACTAAAGAATTACAAAAACAAATTACAAAAATTCAAAATTTTCGGGTTTATTACAGGGACAGCAG
AGATCCACTTTGGCGCCGGCCTCGAGCAGACATGATAAGATACATTGATGAGTTTGGACAAACCACAACT
AGAATGCAGTGAAAAAAATGCTTTATTTGTGAAATTTGTGATGCTATTGCTTTATTTGTAACCATTATAA
GCTGCAATAAACAAGTTGGATTTGGATGTGACTGGAGTTCAGACGTGTGCTCTTCCGATCAAAAAAAGAG
ACGTACAAAAAAGAGCAAGAAGCTAAAAAAGATTTAAAAATTATTTTTAGCGCAGTTAATGGAACAGGAA
CTAAATTTACCCCAAAGAATCAGGATATGAAGATGAAACATTTAAAAATGTTGTAAATCCAAATCCAGAA
TTTGATCCTGCATGAAAAATACCGCTTGAATATGTTTATTTTGCTCATTTTTATTAAAAGTTTGCAAAAA
GGAACATAAAAATTCTAATTATTGATACTAAAGTTATTAAAAAGAAGGGTCATAGAATATAATATTGCTC
ATTTACAACCGTCTCCCCAACAAGGTGGTTCTCCAAGGGATACTTATAGTCTCAAAACACACAATTACTT
TACAGTTAGGGTGAGTTTCCTTTTGTGCTGTTTATAACTTCGTATAATGTATGCTATACGAAGTTATAGA
AATCCAAGCCTATCATGTAAAATGTAGCTAGTATTAAAAAGAACAGATTATCTGTCTTTTATCGCACATT
AAGCCTCTATAGTTACTAGGAAATATTATATGCAAATTAACCGGGGCAGGGGAGTAGCCGAGCTTCTCCC
ACAAGTCCGTGCGAGGGGGCCGGCGCGGGCCTAGAGATGGCGCGTCGGATCAGCGCTAGAACAATGGTCC
ATATAACTCCAGTTATTGAGGTTGAAGAGCATGCCCGGGCTCGAGGGGGGCCCTAGGTCTTGAAAGGAGT
GGGAATTGGCTCCGGTGCCCGTCAGTGGGCAGAGCGCACATCGCCCACAGTCCCCGAGAAGTTGGGGGGA
GGGGTCGGCAATTGATCCGGTGCCTAGAGAAGGTGGCGCGGGGTAAACTGGGAAAGTGATGTCGTGTACT
GGCTCCGCCTTTTTCCCGAGGGTGGGGGAGAACCGTATATAAGTGCAGTAGTCGCCGTGAACGTTCTTTT
TCGCAACGGGTTTGCCGCCAGAACACAGGACCGGTTCTAGACTAGAGCGATGCCTGCTGCTAAGAGAGTG
AAACTGGATCCTGCTGCTAAGAGAGTGAAACTGGATCCTGCTGCTAAGAGAGTGAAACTGGATACACAGT
TCGAGGGCTTTACCAACCTGTATCAGGTGAGCAAGACACTGCGGTTTGAGCTGATCCCACAGGGCAAGAC
CCTGAAGCACATCCAGGAGCAGGGCTTCATCGAGGAGGACAAGGCCCGCAATGATCACTACAAGGAGCTG
AAGCCCATCATCGATCGGATCTACAAGACCTATGCCGACCAGTGCCTGCAGCTGGTGCAGCTGGATTGGG
AGAACCTGAGCGCCGCCATCGACTCCTATAGAAAGGAGAAAACCGAGGAGACAAGGAACGCCCTGATCGA
GGAGCAGGCCACATATCGCAATGCCATCCACGACTACTTCATCGGCCGGACAGACAACCTGACCGATGCC
ATCAATAAGAGACACGCCGAGATCTACAAGGGCCTGTTCAAGGCCGAGCTGTTTAATGGCAAGGTGCTGA
AGCAGCTGGGCACCGTGACCACAACCGAGCACGAGAACGCCCTGCTGCGGAGCTTCGACAAGTTTACAAC
CTACTTCTCCGGCTTTTATAGAAACAGGAAGAACGTGTTCAGCGCCGAGGATATCAGCACAGCCATCCCA
CACCGCATCGTGCAGGACAACTTCCCCAAGTTTAAGGAGAATTGTCACATCTTCACACGCCTGATCACCG
CCGTGCCCAGCCTGCGGGAGCACTTTGAGAACGTGAAGAAGGCCATCGGCATCTTCGTGAGCACCTCCAT
CGAGGAGGTGTTTTCCTTCCCTTTTTATAACCAGCTGCTGACACAGACCCAGATCGACCTGTATAACCAG
CTGCTGGGAGGAATCTCTCGGGAGGCAGGCACCGAGAAGATCAAGGGCCTGAACGAGGTGCTGAATCTGG
CCATCCAGAAGAATGATGAGACAGCCCACATCATCGCCTCCCTGCCACACAGATTCATCCCCCTGTTTAA
GCAGATCCTGTCCGATAGGAACACCCTGTCTTTCATCCTGGAGGAGTTTAAGAGCGACGAGGAAGTGATC
CAGTCCTTCTGCAAGTACAAGACACTGCTGAGAAACGAGAACGTGCTGGAGACAGCCGAGGCCCTGTTTA
ACGAGCTGAACAGCATCGACCTGACACACATCTTCATCAGCCACAAGAAGCTGGAGACAATCAGCAGCGC
CCTGTGCGACCACTGGGATACACTGAGGAATGCCCTGTATGAGCGGAGAATCTCCGAGCTGACAGGCAAG
ATCACCAAGTCTGCCAAGGAGAAGGTGCAGCGCAGCCTGAAGCACGAGGATATCAACCTGCAGGAGATCA
TCTCTGCCGCAGGCAAGGAGCTGAGCGAGGCCTTCAAGCAGAAAACCAGCGAGATCCTGTCCCACGCACA
CGCCGCCCTGGATCAGCCACTGCCTACAACCCTGAAGAAGCAGGAGGAGAAGGAGATCCTGAAGTCTCAG
CTGGACAGCCTGCTGGGCCTGTACCACCTGCTGGACTGGTTTGCCGTGGATGAGTCCAACGAGGTGGACC
CCGAGTTCTCTGCCCGGCTGACCGGCATCAAGCTGGAGATGGAGCCTTCTCTGAGCTTCTACAACAAGGC
CAGAAATTATGCCACCAAGAAGCCCTACTCCGTGGAGAAGTTCAAGCTGAACTTTCAGATGCCTACACTG
GCCAGAGGCTGGGACGTGAATAGAGAGAAGAACAATGGCGCCATCCTGTTTGTGAAGAACGGCCTGTACT
ATCTGGGCATCATGCCAAAGCAGAAGGGCAGGTATAAGGCCCTGAGCTTCGAGCCCACAGAGAAAACCAG
CGAGGGCTTTGATAAGATGTACTATGACTACTTCCCTGATGCCGCCAAGATGATCCCAAAGTGCAGCACC
CAGCTGAAGGCCGTGACAGCCCACTTTCAGACCCACACAACCCCCATCCTGCTGTCCAACAATTTCATCG
AGCCTCTGGAGATCACAAAGGAGATCTACGACCTGAACAATCCTGAGAAGGAGCCAAAGAAGTTTCAGAC
AGCCTACGCCAAGAAAACCGGCGACCAGAAGGGCTACAGAGAGGCCCTGTGCAAGTGGATCGACTTCACA
AGGGATTTTCTGTCCAAGTATACCAAGACAACCTCTATCGATCTGTCTAGCCTGCGGCCATCCTCTCAGT
ATAAGGACCTGGGCGAGTACTATGCCGAGCTGAATCCCCTGCTGTACCACATCAGCTTCCAGAGAATCGC
CGAGAAGGAGATCATGGATGCCGTGGAGACAGGCAAGCTGTACCTGTTCCAGATCTATAACAAGGACTTT
GCCAAGGGCCACCACGGCAAGCCTAATCTGCACACACTGTATTGGACCGGCCTGTTTTCTCCAGAGAACC
TGGCCAAGACAAGCATCAAGCTGAATGGCCAGGCCGAGCTGTTCTACCGCCCTAAGTCCAGGATGAAGAG
GATGGCACACCGGCTGGGAGAGAAGATGCTGAACAAGAAGCTGAAGGATCAGAAAACCCCAATCCCCGAC
ACCCTGTACCAGGAGCTGTACGACTATGTGAATCACAGACTGTCCCACGACCTGTCTGATGAGGCCAGGG
CCCTGCTGCCCAACGTGATCACCAAGGAGGTGTCTCACGAGATCATCAAGGATAGGCGCTTTACCAGCGA
CAAGTTCTTTTTCCACGTGCCTATCACACTGAACTATCAGGCCGCCAATTCCCCATCTAAGTTCAACCAG
AGGGTGAATGCCTACCTGAAGGAGCACCCCGAGACACCTATCATCGGCATCGATCGGGGCGAGAGAAACC
TGATCTATATCACAGTGATCGACTCCACCGGCAAGATCCTGGAGCAGCGGAGCCTGAACACCATCCAGCA
GTTTGATTACCAGAAGAAGCTGGACAACAGGGAGAAGGAGAGGGTGGCAGCAAGGCAGGCCTGGTCTGTG
GTGGGCACAATCAAGGATCTGAAGCAGGGCTATCTGAGCCAGGTCATCCACGAGATCGTGGACCTGATGA
TCCACTACCAGGCCGTGGTGGTGCTGGAGAACCTGAATTTCGGCTTTAAGAGCAAGAGGACCGGCATCGC
CGAGAAGGCCGTGTACCAGCAGTTCGAGAAGATGCTGATCGATAAGCTGAATTGCCTGGTGCTGAAGGAC
TATCCAGCAGAGAAAGTGGGAGGCGTGCTGAACCCATACCAGCTGACAGACCAGTTCACCTCCTTTGCCA
AGATGGGCACCCAGTCTGGCTTCCTGTTTTACGTGCCTGCCCCATATACATCTAAGATCGATCCCCTGAC
CGGCTTCGTGGACCCCTTCGTGTGGAAAACCATCAAGAATCACGAGAGCCGCAAGCACTTCCTGGAGGGC
TTCGACTTTCTGCACTACGACGTGAAAACCGGCGACTTCATCCTGCACTTTAAGATGAACAGAAATCTGT
CCTTCCAGAGGGGCCTGCCCGGCTTTATGCCTGCATGGGATATCGTGTTCGAGAAGAACGAGACACAGTT
TGACGCCAAGGGCACCCCTTTCATCGCCGGCAAGAGAATCGTGCCAGTGATCGAGAATCACAGATTCACC
GGCAGATACCGGGACCTGTATCCTGCCAACGAGCTGATCGCCCTGCTGGAGGAGAAGGGCATCGTGTTCA
GGGATGGCTCCAACATCCTGCCAAAGCTGCTGGAGAATGACGATTCTCACGCCATCGACACCATGGTGGC
CCTGATCCGCAGCGTGCTGCAGATGCGGAACTCCAATGCCGCCACAGGCGAGGACTATATCAACAGCCCC
GTGCGCGATCTGAATGGCGTGTGCTTCGACTCCCGGTTTCAGAACCCAGAGTGGCCCATGGACGCCGATG
CCAATGGCGCCTACCACATCGCCCTGAAGGGCCAGCTGCTGCTGAATCACCTGAAGGAGAGCAAGGATCT
GAAGCTGCAGAACGGCATCTCCAATCAGGACTGGCTGGCCTACATCCAGGAGCTGCGCAACGCTAGCGGA
TCCGGCGCAACAAACTTCTCTCTGCTGAAACAAGCCGGAGATGTCGAAGAGAATCCTGGACCGACCGAGT
ACAAGCCCACGGTGCGCCTCGCCACCCGCGACGACGTCCCCAGGGCCGTACGCACCCTCGCCGCCGCGTT
CGCCGACTACCCCGCCACGCGCCACACCGTCGACCCGGACCGCCACATCGAGCGGGTCACCGAGCTGCAA
GAACTCTTCCTCACGCGCGTCGGGCTCGACATCGGCAAGGTGTGGGTCGCGGACGACGGCGCCGCCGTGG
CGGTCTGGACCACGCCGGAGAGCGTCGAAGCGGGGGCGGTGTTCGCCGAGATCGGCCCGCGCATGGCCGA
GTTGAGCGGTTCCCGGCTGGCCGCGCAGCAACAGATGGAAGGCCTCCTGGCGCCGCACCGGCCCAAGGAG
CCCGCGTGGTTCCTGGCCACCGTCGGAGTCTCGCCCGACCACCAGGGCAAGGGTCTGGGCAGCGCCGTCG
TGCTCCCCGGAGTGGAGGCGGCCGAGCGCGCCGGGGTGCCCGCCTTCCTGGAGACCTCCGCGCCCCGCAA
CCTCCCCTTCTACGAGCGGCTCGGCTTCACCGTCACCGCCGACGTCGAGGTGCCCGAAGGACCGCGCACC
TGGTGCATGACCCGCAAGCCCGGTGCCTGAACGCGTTAAGTCGACAATCAACCTCTGGATTACAAAATTT
GTGAAAGATTGACTGGTATTCTTAACTATGTTGCTCCTTTTACGCTATGTGGATACGCTGCTTTAATGCC
TTTGTATCATGCTATTGCTTCCCGTATGGCTTTCATTTTCTCCTCCTTGTATAAATCCTGGTTGCTGTCT
CTTTATGAGGAGTTGTGGCCCGTTGTCAGGCAACGTGGCGTGGTGTGCACTGTGTTTGCTGA
